>Addgene plasmid #79572 | Lyn11-CIBN-GFP | addgene partial sequence | sequence record 151282 | CMV-F 5'-CGCAAATGGGCGGTAGGCGTG-3'
CTGGTTTAGTGAACCGTCAGATCCGCTAGCACCATGGGATGTATTAAATCAAAAAGGAAAGACGGGAGCG
CTAGCGCCGCCACCATGAATGGAGCTATAGGAGGTGACCTTTTGCTCAATTTTCCTGACATGTCGGTCCT
AGAGCGCCAAAGGGCTCACCTCAAGTACCTCAATCCCACCTTTGATTCTCCTCTCGCCGGCTTCTTTGCC
GATTCTTCAATGATTACCGGCGGCGAGATGGACAGCTATCTTTCGACTGCCGGTTTGAATCTTCCGATGA
TGTACGGTGAGACGACGGTGGAAGGTGATTCAAGACTCTCAATTTCGCCGGAAACGACGCTTGGGACTGG
AAATTTCAAGGCAGCGAAGTTTGATACAGAGACTAAGGATTGTAATGAGGCGGCGAAGAAGATGACGATG
AACAGAGATGACCTAGTAGAAGAAGGAGAAGAAGAGAAGTCGAAAATAACAGAGCAAAACAATGGGAGCA
CAAAAAGCATCAAGAAGATGAAACACAAAGCCAAGAAAGAAGAGAACAATTTCTCTAATGATTCATCTAA
AGTGACGAAGGAATTGGAGAAAACGGATTATATTCATGTACCGGTCGCCATGGTGAGCAAGGGCGAGGAG
CTGTTCACCGGGGTGGTGCCCATCCTGGTCGAGCTGGACGGCGACGTAAACGGCCACAAGTTCAGCGTGT
CCGGCGAGGGCGAGGGCGATGCCACCTACGGCAAGCTGACCCTGAAGTTCATCTGCACCACCGGCAAGCT
GCCCGTGCCCTGGCCCACCCTCGTGACCACCCTGACCTACGGCGTGCAGTGCTTCAGCCGCTACCCCGAC
CACATGAAGCAGCACGACTTCTTCAAGTCCGCCATGCCCGAAGGCTACGTCCAGGAGCGCACCATCTTCT
TCAAGGACGACGGCAACTACAAGACCCGCGCCGAGGTGAAGTTCGAGGGCGACACCCTGGTGAACCGCAT
CGAGCTGAAGGGCATCGACTTCAAGGAGGACGGCAACATCCTGGGGCACAAGCTGGAGTACAACTACAAC
AGCCACAACGTCTA
