>Addgene plasmid #79572 | Lyn11-CIBN-GFP | addgene partial sequence | sequence record 151283 | EGFP-N 5'-CGTCGCCGTCCAGCTCGACCAG-3'
GCTCCTCGCCCTTGCTCACCATGGCGACCGGTACATGAATATAATCCGTTTTCTCCAATTCCTTCGTCAC
TTTAGATGAATCATTAGAGAAATTGTTCTCTTCTTTCTTGGCTTTGTGTTTCATCTTCTTGATGCTTTTT
GTGCTCCCATTGTTTTGCTCTGTTATTTTCGACTTCTCTTCTTCTCCTTCTTCTACTAGGTCATCTCTGT
TCATCGTCATCTTCTTCGCCGCCTCATTACAATCCTTAGTCTCTGTATCAAACTTCGCTGCCTTGAAATT
TCCAGTCCCAAGCGTCGTTTCCGGCGAAATTGAGAGTCTTGAATCACCTTCCACCGTCGTCTCACCGTAC
ATCATCGGAAGATTCAAACCGGCAGTCGAAAGATAGCTGTCCATCTCGCCGCCGGTAATCATTGAAGAAT
CGGCAAAGAAGCCGGCGAGAGGAGAATCAAAGGTGGGATTGAGGTACTTGAGGTGAGCCCTTTGGCGCTC
TAGGACCGACATGTCAGGAAAATTGAGCAAAAGGTCACCTCCTATAGCTCCATTCATGGTGGCGGCGCTA
GCGCTCCCGTCTTTCCTTTTTGATTTAATACATCCCATGGTGCTAGCGGATCTGACGGTTCACTAAACCA
GCTCTGCTTATATAGACCTCCCACCGTACACGCCTACCGCCCATTTGCGTCAATGGGGCGGAGTTGTTAC
GACATTTTGGAAAGTCCCGTTGATTTTGGTGCCAAAACAAACTCCCATTGACGTCAATGGGGTGGAGACT
TGGAAATCCCCGTGAGTCAAACCGCTATCCACGCCCATTGATGTACTGCCAAAACCGCATCACCATGGTA
ATAGCGATGACTAATACGTAGATGTACTGCCAAGTAGGAAAGTCCCATAAGGTCATGTACTGGGCATAAT
GCCAGGCGGGCCATTTACCGTCATTGACGTCAATAGGGGGCGTACTTGGCATATGATACACTTGATGTAC
TGCCAAGTGGGCAGTTTACCGTAAATACTCCACCC
