[The description below was written by a language model from this plasmid's Addgene catalogue record.]
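Description:
Lyn11-CIBN-GFP is a mammalian expression plasmid built on the pEGFP-N1 backbone. It is propagated in E. coli as a high-copy plasmid under kanamycin selection. No feature table accompanies the record, so backbone elements beyond those listed in the catalogue fields cannot be confirmed here.

The CMV promoter drives a single three-part fusion protein. At the N-terminus sit the first 11 residues of human Lyn kinase, a short plasma membrane targeting signal. According to the depositor comments, lipidation at amino acids 2 and 3 anchors the protein to the plasma membrane, and the G8R substitution in this peptide stabilises that localisation. Next comes CIBN, described in the record as the CRY2-binding domain, followed by EGFP at the C-terminus for fluorescence visualisation. CIBN was first cloned upstream of GFP between the NheI and AgeI sites. Annealed oligonucleotides encoding Lyn11, flanked by NheI sites, were then ligated in front of it.

The construct serves as the membrane-anchored half of a light-inducible dimerisation system. In general use, blue light promotes binding of CRY2 to CIBN, so a CRY2-fused protein expressed alongside this plasmid can be recruited from the cytosol to the plasma membrane on illumination, with GFP confirming where the anchor resides. The associated publication concerns optogenetic control of phosphoinositide metabolism, which suggests the partners recruited this way are CRY2-tagged lipid-modifying enzymes, though the record names no specific partner constructs.
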