Addgene plasmid #79572: Lyn11-CIBN-GFP
Purpose: expression of plasma membrane signal from Lyn11 fused to CIBN and tagged with GFP
Depositing lab: Pietro De Camilli & Olof Idevall-Hagren. Depositing organization: Yale University. Publication: Optogenetic control of phosphoinositide metabolism. Idevall-Hagren O, Dickson EJ, Hille B, Toomre DK, De Camilli P. Proc Natl Acad Sci U S A. 2012 Aug 28;109(35):E2316-23. doi: 10.1073/pnas.1211305109. Epub 2012 Jul 30. PubMed 22847441.
Backbone
  Vector backbone: pEGFP-N1
  Vector type: Mammalian Expression
Growth in bacteria
  Bacterial resistance: Kanamycin, 50 μg/mL
  Growth temperature: 37°C
  Growth strain: DH5alpha
  Copy number: High Copy
Gene/Insert
  Gene/Insert name: Lyn11 (alt name: 11 N-terminal amino acid residues of Lyn kinase)
  Species: H. sapiens (human)
  Mutation: G8R (please see depositor comments below)
  Promoter: CMV
  Tag / fusion protein: CIBN (CRY2-binding domain) (C terminal on backbone); EGFP (C terminal on backbone)
  Cloning method: Restriction Enzyme; 5′ cloning site NheI (not destroyed); 3′ cloning site AgeI (not destroyed)
  Sequencing primers: 5′ CMV-F; 3′ EGFP-R
Terms and licenses: Academic/Nonprofit Terms; Industry Terms: Not Available to Industry
Depositor comments: CIBN was fused N-terminally to GFP in pEGFP-N1 using Nhe1/Age1. Complementary oligonucleotides encoding Lyn11 with flanking Nhe1-sites subsequently were annealed and ligated N-terminally to CIBN. Lipidation for plasma membrane attachment occurs at amino acids 2 and 3. The G8R mutations stabilise the protein at the plasma membrane.
How to cite: Lyn11-CIBN-GFP was a gift from Pietro De Camilli & Olof Idevall-Hagren (Addgene plasmid # 79572 ; http://n2t.net/addgene:79572 ; RRID:Addgene_79572)
